Addgene plasmid #8763: 3265 pBS Mcl-1
Depositing lab: Stanley Korsmeyer. Depositing organization: Dana-Farber Cancer Institute. Publication: Mcl-1 deficiency results in peri-implantation embryonic lethality. Rinkenberger JL, Horning S, Klocke B, Roth K, Korsmeyer SJ. Genes Dev 2000 Jan 1;14(1):23-7. PubMed 10640272.
Backbone
  Vector backbone: pBluescript KS
  Backbone manufacturer: Stratagene
  Backbone size w/o insert (bp): 3000
  Vector type: Cloning vector
Growth in bacteria
  Bacterial resistance: Ampicillin, 100 μg/mL
  Growth temperature: 37°C
  Growth strain: DH5alpha
  Copy number: High Copy
Gene/Insert
  Gene/Insert name: Mcl-1
  Species: M. musculus (mouse)
  Insert size (bp): 1700
  GenBank ID: NM_008562
  Entrez Gene: Mcl1 (a.k.a. Gm52627, Mcl-1)
  Cloning method: Restriction Enzyme; 5′ cloning site XbaI (not destroyed); 3′ cloning site EcoRI (not destroyed)
  Sequencing primers: 5′ T7; 3′ T3
Terms and licenses: Academic/Nonprofit Terms; Industry Terms: Not Available to Industry
Depositor comments: EcoRI is 5' end of cDNA. SacII, NotI, XbaI, EcoRI, EcoRV, ClaI, SalI, Asp718/KpnI do not cut in cDNA.
How to cite: 3265 pBS Mcl-1 was a gift from Stanley Korsmeyer (Addgene plasmid # 8763 ; http://n2t.net/addgene:8763 ; RRID:Addgene_8763)
