[The description below was written by a language model from this plasmid's Addgene catalogue record.]
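Description:
3265 pBS Mcl-1 is a bacterial cloning plasmid that carries the mouse Mcl-1 cDNA in the pBluescript KS backbone, a roughly 3 kb high-copy phagemid from Stratagene. It is propagated in standard E. coli cloning strains and selected with ampicillin. No feature table is supplied. The elements typical of pBluescript vectors, such as a ColE1-type origin, an f1 origin and a lacZα polylinker, are therefore inferred from the backbone name and are not documented for this clone.

The insert is about 1.7 kb of Mus musculus Mcl1. This gene encodes an anti-apoptotic member of the Bcl-2 family. The cDNA was placed between the XbaI and EcoRI sites of the polylinker, and both sites remain intact, so the fragment can be excised again. The record is inconsistent about orientation. The cloning fields list XbaI as the 5′ site and EcoRI as the 3′ site, whereas the depositor comment states that EcoRI lies at the 5′ end of the cDNA. Users should confirm the orientation by sequencing. T7 and T3 primers are listed for sequencing, which reflects the phage promoters that flank the pBluescript polylinker. The depositor also notes that several polylinker enzymes do not cut within the cDNA: SacII, NotI, XbaI, EcoRI, EcoRV, ClaI, SalI and Asp718/KpnI. This helps when planning subcloning.

The plasmid is classed as a cloning vector, and the record lists no mammalian promoter, tags or reporters. It is best regarded as a source of Mcl-1 cDNA for transfer into other vectors, or possibly as a template for in vitro transcription from the flanking phage promoters, although the record does not state a specific use. The associated publication reports that Mcl-1 deficiency in mice causes peri-implantation embryonic lethality.
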