>Addgene plasmid #8763 | 3265 pBS Mcl-1 | addgene partial sequence | sequence record 17233 | 8763 with T7
GTATCGATAGCTTGATATCGAATTCAGCGCCTCCGGTCTGGAGTCGCGGCCTTCCCCGCTCCTTCCCCTC
AGCCTGCGGCGTCCGACCATGTTTGGCCTGCGGAGAAACGCGGTCATCGGCTTGAACCTGTACTGCGGCG
GCGCCAGCCTCGGCGCGGGCGGCGGTTCTCCGGCAGGGGCGCGCCTGGTGGCCGAGGAGGCCAAGGCGCG
GCGCGAGGGGGGAGGGGAGGCCGCCCTGCTGCCCGGCGCGCGGGTGGTCGCCCGGCCGCCGCCCGTGGGC
GCCGAGGACCCCGACGTCACCGCGTCGGCCGAAAGGCGGCTGCATAAGTCGCCCGGCCTCCTCGCCGTGC
CGCCCGAGGAGATGGCCGCGTCGGCCGCCGCCGCCATCGTGTCTCCGGAGGAGGAACTGGACGGCTGCGA
GCCGGAGGCCATCGGCAAGCGCCCGGCCGTGCTGCCCCTCCTGGAGCGCGTGAGCGAGGCGGCCAAGAGC
TCCGGGGCCGACGGCTCTCTGCCCTCCACGCCGCCGCCGCCCGAGGAGGAAGAGGACGACCTATACCGCC
AGTCGCTGGAGATCATCTCGCGCTACTTGCGGGAGCAGGCGACCGGCTCCAAGGACTCGAAGCCTCTGGG
CGAGGCGGGCGCGGCGGGCCGGAGAGCGCTGGAGACCCTGCGGCGCGTGGGCGACGGCGTGCAGCGCAAC
CACGAGACGGCCTTCCAGGGCATGCTCCGGAAACTGGACATTAAA
